Addgene plasmid #18757: pBabe p16 INK4A
Depositing lab: Joan Brugge. Depositing organization: Harvard Medical School. Publication: G1/S cell cycle arrest provides anoikis resistance through Erk-mediated Bim suppression. Collins NL, Reginato MJ, Paulus JK, Sgroi DC, Labaer J, Brugge JS. Mol Cell Biol. 2005 Jun . 25(12):5282-91. 10.1128/MCB.25.12.5282-5291.2005 PubMed 15923641.
Backbone
  Vector backbone: pBabe puro
  Backbone manufacturer: Available at Addgene (#1764)
  Backbone size w/o insert (bp): 5100
  Vector type: Mammalian Expression, Retroviral
  Selectable markers: Puromycin
Growth in bacteria
  Bacterial resistance: Ampicillin, 100 μg/mL
  Growth temperature: 37°C
  Growth strain: DH5alpha
  Copy number: High Copy
Gene/Insert
  Gene/Insert name: p16 INK4a
  Species: H. sapiens (human)
  Entrez Gene: CDKN2A (a.k.a. ARF, CAI2, CDK4I, CDKN2, CMM2, INK4, INK4A, MLM, MTS-1, MTS1, P14, P14ARF, P16, P16-INK4A, P16INK4, P16INK4A, P19, P19ARF, TP16)
  Cloning method: Restriction Enzyme
  Sequencing primers: 5′ pBABE 5'
Terms and licenses: Academic/Nonprofit Terms; Industry Terms: Not Available to Industry
How to cite: pBabe p16 INK4A was a gift from Joan Brugge (Addgene plasmid # 18757)
