[The description below was written by a language model from this plasmid's Addgene catalogue record.]
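Description:
pBabe p16 INK4A is a retroviral mammalian expression plasmid built on the pBabe puro backbone (about 5.1 kb without insert) and carrying the human p16 INK4a coding sequence, one of the products of the CDKN2A locus. It is maintained in E. coli as a high-copy plasmid under ampicillin selection. In mammalian cells, transduced populations are selected with puromycin. The insert was introduced by restriction enzyme cloning, although the sites used and the insert size are not recorded, and no epitope tags or fusion partners are listed.

No feature table accompanies this entry, so the regulatory architecture is not explicitly documented here. In general, pBabe-series vectors are Moloney murine leukemia virus-derived constructs in which the long terminal repeats flank a packaging signal and the cloning site. The 5′ LTR drives transcription of the inserted gene, and a separate internal promoter expresses the drug-resistance marker. When such a plasmid is introduced into a packaging cell line that supplies the viral structural and enzymatic proteins in trans, replication-defective virus is produced that integrates the cassette stably into dividing target cells.

p16 INK4a is an inhibitor of the cyclin-dependent kinases CDK4 and CDK6, and its enforced expression blocks progression from G1 into S phase in cells with functional Rb. The associated publication concerns G1/S cell cycle arrest conferring resistance to anoikis through Erk-mediated suppression of Bim. This suggests the construct was used as a tool to impose a G1 arrest by stable retroviral expression and to examine the consequences for cell survival after matrix detachment.
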