>Addgene plasmid #18757 | pBabe p16 INK4A | addgene partial sequence | sequence record 24628 | pBabe-5
NNNNNNGGATNNNGTGTGGTGGTACATCAACAAGTTTGTACAAAAAAGCAGGCTCCACCATGGAGCCGGC
GGCGGGGAGCAGCATGGAGCCTTCGGCTGACTGGCTGGCCACGGCCGCGGCCCGGGGTCGGGTAGAGGAG
GTGCGGGCGCTGCTGGAGGCGGGGGCGCTGCCCAACGCACCGAATAGTTACGGTCGGAGGCCGATCCAGG
TCATGATGATGGGCAGCGCCCGAGTGGCGGAGCTGCTGCTGCTCCACGGCGCGGAGCCCAACTGCGCCGA
CCCCGCCACTCTCACCCGACCCGTGCACGACGCTGCCCGGGAGGGCTTCCTGGACACGCTGGTGGTGCTG
CACCGGGCCGGGGCGCGGCTGGACGTGCGCGATGCCTGGGGCCGTCTGCCCGTGGACCTGGCTGAGGAGC
TGGGCCATCGCGATGTCGCACGGTACCTGCGCGCGGCTGTGGGGGGCACCAGAGGCAGTAACCATGCCCG
CATAGATGCCGCGGAAGGTCCCTCAGACATCCCCGATTGAACCCAGCTTTCTTGTACAAAGTGGTTGATG
TAGGAATTCGCCAGCACAGTGGTCGACCCTGTGGAATGTGTGTCAGTTAGGGTGTGGAAAGTCCCCAGGC
TCCCCANNGNNNNNNNNNNNNNCAAANCATGNNNNNNNNNTTAGTCAGCAACCAGGTGTGGAAAGTCCCC
AGGCTCCCCAGCAGGCAGAAGTATGCAAAGCATGCATCTCAATTANNNNNNAACCATAGTCCCGCCCCTA
ACTCCGCCCATCCCGCCCCTAACTCCGCCCAGTTCCGCCCATTCTCCGCCCCATGGNNTGAC
